>Addgene plasmid #52982 | pUAST-FOXO WT | addgene partial sequence | sequence record 83539 | pCasper-hs 5'-GCAACTACTGAAATCTGCCAAG-3'
TAGGGAATTGGGAATTCGTTAACAGATCTGCGGCCGCATGTACCCATACGATGTTCCAGATTACGCCATG
TACCCATACGATGTTCCAGATTACGCCATGGAATTCATGATGGACGGCTACGCGCAGGAATGGCCCAGGC
TGACCCACACAGATAACGGCCTGGCCATGGACCAGCTGGGCGGGGATCTGCCCCTGGACGTGGGCTTCGA
GCCACAGACCCGGGCCAGATCCAACACATGGCCATGTCCGCGTCCCGAAAACTTTGTGGAGCCCACCGAC
GAGTTGGACAGTACAAAGGCCAGCAATCAGCAGTTGGCCCCAGGAGACTCACAGCAGGCTATACAGAATG
CGAATGCAGCCAAGAAGAACTCATCGCGTCGCAATGCATGGGGAAATCTATCCTATGCGGATCTCATCAC
GCATGCCATTGGATCGGCCACCGACAAACGATTGACACTGAGTCAGATTTACGAGTGGATGGTCCAGAAT
GTGCCATATTTCAAGGACAAGGGCGATTCGAATAGCAGTGCCGGATGGAAGAACTCCATACGTCACAATC
TGTCGCTGCACAACCGCTTTATGAGGGTCCAAAACGAGGGCACCGGCAAGTCATCCTGGTGGATGCTCAA
CCCGGAGGCCAAGCCCGGCAAGTCTGTGCGCCGCCGTGCCGCTTCCATGGAGACGTCCCGGTACGAGAAG
CGGCGCGGCAGGGCCAAGAAGCGGGTGGAGGCACTGCGTCAGGCGGGCGTGGTGGGCCTCAACGATGCCA
CGCCCTCGCCCAGCAGCAGCGTCAGCGAGGGGCTGGATCACTTTTCCCGAGAGTCCGCTCCACAGTGGCG
GTGGCTTCCAATT
