>Addgene plasmid #52982 | pUAST-FOXO WT | addgene partial sequence | sequence record 83548 | SV40-splice-R2 5'-CACAAACAATTAGAATCAGTAG-3'
AAATTTTATATTTACCTTAGAGCTTTAAATCTCTGTAGGTAGTTTGTCCAATTATGTCACACCACAGAAG
TAAGGTTCCTTCACAAAGATCCTCTAGAGGTACCCTCGAGCCGCGGCCGCCTAGTGCACCCAGGATGGTG
GCGAGGTCACCACGCTGGGCTGTGAGTACTGAACCCGAGCATTCAGATTTGTGGTAGCCGTTTGTGTTGC
CAATTCCAGGCTGCTGCTGCTGTTGTTGTTATTATTTAGCAGCAACTGTTGCTGGTGCTGCTGATGCTGC
TGTTGTTGCTGCTGCGCCTGCTGCTGTTGCTGCGCCTGCTGCTGCTGCTGCTGCTGTTGCAGCTGAGCCT
GCAACTGATTCAGACTGAGACTGCTGCCGGAATTGCTGCTTATGTTGCTGAGGTTGCTAATGTTGCTGAT
GCTCAGGGGCCCACTGCTGCTGTTGACCAGGTTCGTGTTGACCGTGGCCAGCGGTATATTGATGTCCAGC
AGGCCGCCGTAGCTCATCTCCTGCTGCAGCAGCTCCTCGACATTGCACTCGAGATTGCCCACGGGAAAGT
TCTCCAGATTAAATTCGTCTATCGGCTGCGCCTCGTTATTGAGCACCTCCAGGCATTGTCCTTCCAAGCT
GGCGGACAGCTGTTGCTGTTGCTGCTGCTGCTGCTGCTGCTGCACCATCAGTGCCGCAGTGTCCGCCGGA
CCATCGAGCACCACGTTGCTGTACGTGTTCAGGGAGTCCGATGAGGGCTCGCTGTTTGGATAGGCGGGCG
ACATTGTTGTGGTTACTGAGTTCGGCGAGAGACCATCTCTTGCATTGTGCATGCAACTGCAATTGAGGGA
CCGGTGCAGCAGGCACTGCGACTGCGGCTGCAGCGTGTTGTA
