[The description below was written by a language model from this plasmid's Addgene catalogue record.]
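Description:
pUAST-FOXO WT is an insect expression plasmid built on the pUAST backbone (about 8.9 kb without insert), the classic Drosophila vector for GAL4/UAS-driven transgene expression. It is propagated in E. coli under ampicillin selection; the copy number is not recorded. No feature table accompanies the entry, so backbone elements are not individually documented here. In general, pUAST carries GAL4-responsive upstream activating sequences placed ahead of a minimal Hsp70 promoter, an SV40 polyadenylation signal downstream of the cloning site, and P-element ends with a mini-white eye-colour marker for germline transformation. The record is consistent with this layout in listing Hsp70 as the promoter and in naming an SV40 polyA reverse sequencing primer.

The payload is the wild-type Drosophila melanogaster foxo coding sequence (CG3143, also called dFOXO), a forkhead-box transcription factor, fused to an HA epitope tag at its N terminus for detection by immunoblotting or immunostaining. The insert was cloned by restriction digestion into a NotI site, with NotI retained at both ends. Because a single enzyme flanks the insert, orientation is not enforced by the cloning strategy, and the insert can be released again with NotI.

The stated purpose is insect expression of wild-type FOXO. In practice, a construct of this kind expresses its insert only where GAL4 is supplied, either by co-transfection of a GAL4 driver in cultured insect cells or by crossing transgenic flies to tissue-specific GAL4 lines. The "WT" designation suggests it may serve as a reference alongside mutant FOXO versions, though the record does not describe any.
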