Addgene plasmid #52982: pUAST-FOXO WT
Purpose: insect expression of FOXO WT
Depositing lab: Marc Montminy & Biao Wang. Depositing organization: Salk Institute for Biological Studies.
Backbone
  Vector backbone: pUAST
  Backbone size w/o insert (bp): 8904
  Vector type: Insect Expression
Growth in bacteria
  Bacterial resistance: Ampicillin, 100 μg/mL
  Growth temperature: 37°C
  Growth strain: DH5alpha
  Copy number: Unknown
Gene/Insert
  Gene/Insert name: FOXO
  Species: D. melanogaster (fly)
  Entrez Gene: foxo (a.k.a. Dmel_CG3143, 3143, Afx, Akh, CG3143, DFOXO, DfoxO, Dfoxo, DmQ95V5, Dmel\CG3143, FKHR, FOXO, FOXO1, FoxO, Foxo, Foxo1, Q95V55, anon-WO0118547.374, cg3143, dFOXO, dFoxO, dFoxo, dfoxO, dfoxo, fOXO, fd88A, foxO)
  Promoter: Hsp70
  Tag / fusion protein: HA (N terminal on insert)
  Cloning method: Restriction Enzyme; 5′ cloning site NotI (not destroyed); 3′ cloning site NotI (not destroyed)
  Sequencing primers: 5′ pCasper-hs; 3′ SV40pA-R
Terms and licenses: Academic/Nonprofit Terms; Industry Terms: Not Available to Industry
How to cite: pUAST-FOXO WT was a gift from Marc Montminy & Biao Wang (Addgene plasmid # 52982 ; http://n2t.net/addgene:52982 ; RRID:Addgene_52982)
